Addgene plasmid #238511: pMH_AtCK2alpha1_76-409_HC
Purpose: Bacterial expression of A. thaliana CK2alpha1 76-409_HC
Depositing lab: Michael Hothorn. Depositing organization: University of Geneva.
Backbone
  Vector backbone: pMH (pET-24d based)
  Vector type: Bacterial Expression
Growth in bacteria
  Bacterial resistance: Kanamycin, 50 μg/mL
  Growth temperature: 37°C
  Growth strain: DH5alpha
  Copy number: High Copy
Gene/Insert
  Gene/Insert name: AtCK2alpha1
  Species: A. thaliana (mustard weed)
  Entrez Gene: CKA1 (a.k.a. ATCKA1, ATPK12D, CASEIN KINASE ALPHA 1, CKA1, K8K14.10, K8K14_10)
  Tag / fusion protein: 6xHis (C terminal on insert)
  Cloning method: Gibson Cloning
Terms and licenses: Academic/Nonprofit Terms; Industry Terms: Not Available to Industry
How to cite: pMH_AtCK2alpha1_76-409_HC was a gift from Michael Hothorn (Addgene plasmid # 238511 ; http://n2t.net/addgene:238511 ; RRID:Addgene_238511)
