[The description below was written by a language model from this plasmid's Addgene catalogue record and pLannotate feature annotations shown in this document.]
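Description:
pMH_AtCK2alpha1_76-409_HC is a bacterial expression plasmid of about 6.2 kb built on pMH, a pET-24d derivative, for producing a truncated form of the Arabidopsis thaliana casein kinase 2 catalytic subunit alpha 1 (CKA1) in E. coli. It replicates from a ColE1/pMB1-type origin and is selected with kanamycin through an aminoglycoside phosphotransferase gene. The backbone retains the pBR322-derived bom and rop elements, so although the catalogue lists it as high copy, the rop gene is normally associated with restrained copy number. An f1 origin is also present. Short annotated fragments of a tetracycline resistance gene and an AmpR promoter are backbone remnants, not functional markers.

The insert, assembled by Gibson cloning, covers residues 76–409 of AtCK2alpha1. This matches the roughly 1 kb open reading frame in the feature table, which the automated annotation labelled by homology to the rice CK2 alpha orthologue HD6 rather than as the Arabidopsis gene. Expression is driven by a T7 promoter followed by a lac operator and the phage T7 gene 10 ribosome binding site, and it ends at a T7 terminator. The plasmid-borne lacI gene supplies repressor, so transcription stays off until IPTG is added in a host that provides T7 RNA polymerase. A C-terminal 6xHis tag (the "HC" in the name, annotated as a partial 9xHis match) follows the coding sequence and allows purification by immobilised metal affinity chromatography. The short "SET1" hit downstream of the tag is probably vector sequence of T7 origin and not part of the protein. The record states the purpose only as bacterial expression of this kinase fragment. Such recombinant protein would suit biochemical or structural work, though no specific application is recorded.
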