Features (pLannotate 1.2.2; 19 found; start..end, strand, type, name):
      1..589     +  rep_origin     ori: high-copy-number ColE1/pMB1/pBR322/pUC origin of replication
    775..914     -  misc_feature   bom: basis of mobility region from pBR322
   1016..1207    -  CDS            rop: Rop protein, which maintains plasmids at low copy number; rop
   1224..1604    +  CDS            YPB1_ECOLX: Protein predicted: Swiss-Prot protein existence level 4. From Escherichia coli.
   1676..1967    -  CDS            TcR (fragment): tetracycline efflux protein; tet; confers resistance to tetracycline
   1982..2003    -  protein_bind   CAP binding site: CAP binding activates transcription in the presence of cAMP. E. coli catabolite activator protein
   2016..3098    -  CDS            lacI: lac repressor; lacI; The lac repressor binds to the lac operator to inhibit transcription in E. coli. This inhibition can be relieved by adding lactose or isopropyl-β-D-thiogalactopyranoside (IPTG).
   3099..3176    -  promoter       lacI promoter: lacI
   3184..3463    -  CDS            TcR (fragment): tetracycline efflux protein; tet; confers resistance to tetracycline
   3485..3503    +  promoter       T7 promoter: promoter for bacteriophage T7 RNA polymerase
   3504..3528    +  protein_bind   lac operator: The lac repressor binds to the lac operator to inhibit transcription in E. coli. This inhibition can be relieved by adding lactose or isopropyl-β-D-thiogalactopyranoside (IPTG). lac repressor encoded by lacI
   3543..3565    +  RBS            RBS: efficient ribosome binding site from bacteriophage T7 gene 10 (Olins and Rangwala, 1989)
   3572..4570    +  CDS            HD6 (sequence withheld): HD6_ORYSI - Also known as CKA2 From Oryza sativa subsp. indica (Rice).
   4586..4603    +  CDS            9xHis (fragment) (sequence withheld): 9xHis affinity tag
   4613..4662    +  CDS            SET1 (fragment): solubility-enhancement tag derived from T7 phage gene 10B
   4670..4717    +  terminator     T7 terminator: transcription terminator for bacteriophage T7 RNA polymerase
   4754..5182    +  rep_origin     f1 ori (sequence partly withheld): f1 bacteriophage origin of replication; arrow indicates direction of (+) strand synthesis
   5235..5292    +  promoter       AmpR promoter (fragment): bla
   5301..6116    -  CDS            KanR: aminoglycoside phosphotransferase; aph(3')-Ia; confers resistance to kanamycin in bacteria or G418 (Geneticin®) in eukaryotes
>Addgene plasmid #238511 | pMH_AtCK2alpha1_76-409_HC | addgene full sequence | sequence record 477127 | Addgene NGS Result
TTGAGATCCTTTTTTTCTGCGCGTAATCTGCTGCTTGCAAACAAAAAAACCACCGCTACCAGCGGTGGTT
TGTTTGCCGGATCAAGAGCTACCAACTCTTTTTCCGAAGGTAACTGGCTTCAGCAGAGCGCAGATACCAA
ATACTGTCCTTCTAGTGTAGCCGTAGTTAGGCCACCACTTCAAGAACTCTGTAGCACCGCCTACATACCT
CGCTCTGCTAATCCTGTTACCAGTGGCTGCTGCCAGTGGCGATAAGTCGTGTCTTACCGGGTTGGACTCA
AGACGATAGTTACCGGATAAGGCGCAGCGGTCGGGCTGAACGGGGGGTTCGTGCACACAGCCCAGCTTGG
AGCGAACGACCTACACCGAACTGAGATACCTACAGCGTGAGCTATGAGAAAGCGCCACGCTTCCCGAAGG
GAGAAAGGCGGACAGGTATCCGGTAAGCGGCAGGGTCGGAACAGGAGAGCGCACGAGGGAGCTTCCAGGG
GGAAACGCCTGGTATCTTTATAGTCCTGTCGGGTTTCGCCACCTCTGACTTGAGCGTCGATTTTTGTGAT
GCTCGTCAGGGGGGCGGAGCCTATGGAAAAACGCCAGCAACGCGGCCTTTTTACGGTTCCTGGCCTTTTG
CTGGCCTTTTGCTCACATGTTCTTTCCTGCGTTATCCCCTGATTCTGTGGATAACCGTATTACCGCCTTT
GAGTGAGCTGATACCGCTCGCCGCAGCCGAACGACCGAGCGCAGCGAGTCAGTGAGCGAGGAAGCGGAAG
AGCGCCTGATGCGGTATTTTCTCCTTACGCATCTGTGCGGTATTTCACACCGCAATGGTGCACTCTCAGT
ACAATCTGCTCTGATGCCGCATAGTTAAGCCAGTATACACTCCGCTATCGCTACGTGACTGGGTCATGGC
TGCGCCCCGACACCCGCCAACACCCGCTGACGCGCCCTGACGGGCTTGTCTGCTCCCGGCATCCGCTTAC
AGACAAGCTGTGACCGTCTCCGGGAGCTGCATGTGTCAGAGGTTTTCACCGTCATCACCGAAACGCGCGA
GGCAGCTGCGGTAAAGCTCATCAGCGTGGTCGTGAAGCGATTCACAGATGTCTGCCTGTTCATCCGCGTC
CAGCTCGTTGAGTTTCTCCAGAAGCGTTAATGTCTGGCTTCTGATAAAGCGGGCCATGTTAAGGGCGGTT
TTTTCCTGTTTGGTCACTGATGCCTCCGTGTAAGGGGGATTTCTGTTCATGGGGGTAATGATACCGATGA
AACGAGAGAGGATGCTCACGATACGGGTTACTGATGATGAACATGCCCGGTTACTGGAACGTTGTGAGGG
TAAACAACTGGCGGTATGGATGCGGCGGGACCAGAGAAAAATCACTCAGGGTCAATGCCAGCGCTTCGTT
AATACAGATGTAGGTGTTCCACAGGGTAGCCAGCAGCATCCTGCGATGCAGATCCGGAACATAATGGTGC
AGGGCGCTGACTTCCGCGTTTCCAGACTTTACGAAACACGGAAACCGAAGACCATTCATGTTGTTGCTCA
GGTCGCAGACGTTTTGCAGCAGCAGTCGCTTCACGTTCGCTCGCGTATCGGTGATTCATTCTGCTAACCA
GTAAGGCAACCCCGCCAGCCTAGCCGGGTCCTCAACGACAGGAGCACGATCATGCGCACCCGTGGGGCCG
CCATGCCGGCGATAATGGCCTGCTTCTCGCCGAAACGTTTGGTGGCGGGACCAGTGACGAAGGCTTGAGC
GAGGGCGTGCAAGATTCCGAATACCGCAAGCGACAGGCCGATCATCGTCGCGCTCCAGCGAAAGCGGTCC
TCGCCGAAAATGACCCAGAGCGCTGCCGGCACCTGTCCTACGAGTTGCATGATAAAGAAGACAGTCATAA
GTGCGGCGACGATAGTCATGCCCCGCGCCCACCGGAAGGAGCTGACTGGGTTGAAGGCTCTCAAGGGCAT
CGGTCGAGATCCCGGTGCCTAATGAGTGAGCTAACTTACATTAATTGCGTTGCGCTCACTGCCCGCTTTC
CAGTCGGGAAACCTGTCGTGCCAGCTGCATTAATGAATCGGCCAACGCGCGGGGAGAGGCGGTTTGCGTA
TTGGGCGCCAGGGTGGTTTTTCTTTTCACCAGTGAGACGGGCAACAGCTGATTGCCCTTCACCGCCTGGC
CCTGAGAGAGTTGCAGCAAGCGGTCCACGCTGGTTTGCCCCAGCAGGCGAAAATCCTGTTTGATGGTGGT
TAACGGCGGGATATAACATGAGCTGTCTTCGGTATCGTCGTATCCCACTACCGAGATATCCGCACCAACG
CGCAGCCCGGACTCGGTAATGGCGCGCATTGCGCCCAGCGCCATCTGATCGTTGGCAACCAGCATCGCAG
TGGGAACGATGCCCTCATTCAGCATTTGCATGGTTTGTTGAAAACCGGACATGGCACTCCAGTCGCCTTC
CCGTTCCGCTATCGGCTGAATTTGATTGCGAGTGAGATATTTATGCCAGCCAGCCAGACGCAGACGCGCC
GAGACAGAACTTAATGGGCCCGCTAACAGCGCGATTTGCTGGTGACCCAATGCGACCAGATGCTCCACGC
CCAGTCGCGTACCGTCTTCATGGGAGAAAATAATACTGTTGATGGGTGTCTGGTCAGAGACATCAAGAAA
TAACGCCGGAACATTAGTGCAGGCAGCTTCCACAGCAATGGCATCCTGGTCATCCAGCGGATAGTTAATG
ATCAGCCCACTGACGCGTTGCGCGAGAAGATTGTGCACCGCCGCTTTACAGGCTTCGACGCCGCTTCGTT
CTACCATCGACACCACCACGCTGGCACCCAGTTGATCGGCGCGAGATTTAATCGCCGCGACAATTTGCGA
CGGCGCGTGCAGGGCCAGACTGGAGGTGGCAACGCCAATCAGCAACGACTGTTTGCCCGCCAGTTGTTGT
GCCACGCGGTTGGGAATGTAATTCAGCTCCGCCATCGCCGCTTCCACTTTTTCCCGCGTTTTCGCAGAAA
CGTGGCTGGCCTGGTTCACCACGCGGGAAACGGTCTGATAAGAGACACCGGCATACTCTGCGACATCGTA
TAACGTTACTGGTTTCACATTCACCACCCTGAATTGACTCTCTTCCGGGCGCTATCATGCCATACCGCGA
AAGGTTTTGCGCCATTCGATGGTGTCCGGGATCTCGACGCTCTCCCTTATGCGACTCCTGCATTAGGAAG
CAGCCCAGTAGTAGGTTGAGGCCGTTGAGCACCGCCGCCGCAAGGAATGGTGCATGCAAGGAGATGGCGC
CCAACAGTCCCCCGGCCACGGGGCCTGCCACCATACCCACGCCGAAACAAGCGCTCATGAGCCCGAAGTG
GCGAGCCCGATCTTCCCCATCGGTGATGTCGGCGATATAGGCGCCAGCAACCGCACCTGTGGCGCCGGTG
ATGCCGGCCACGATGCGTCCGGCGTAGAGGATCGAGATCTCGATCCCGCGAAATTAATACGACTCACTAT
AGGGGAATTGTGAGCGGATAACAATTCCCCTCTAGAAATAATTTTGTTTAACTTTAAGAAGGAGATATAC
C
[1032 nt withheld, positions 3572-4603]
TGAGATCCGGCTGCTAACAAAGCCCGAAAGGAAGCTGAGTTGGCTGCTGCCACCGCTGAGCAATAACTAG
CATAACCCCTTGGGGCCTCTAAACGGGTCTTGAGGGGTTTTTTGCTGAAAGGAGGAACTATATCCGGATT
GGCGAATGGG
[124 nt withheld, positions 4754-4877]
C
[91 nt withheld, positions 4879-4969]
A
[49 nt withheld, positions 4971-5019]
CCTTTGACGTTGGAGTCCACGTTCTTT
[37 nt withheld, positions 5047-5083]
ACCCTATCTCGGTCTATTCTTTTGATTTATAAGGGATTTTGCCGATTTCGGCCTATTGGTTAAAAAATGA
GCTGATTTAACAAAAATTTAACGCGAATTTTAACAAAATATTAACGCTTACAATTTAGGTGGCACTTTTC
GGGGAAATGTGCGCGGAACCCCTATTTGTTTATTTTTCTAAATACATTCAAATATGTATCCGCTCATGAA
TTAATTCTTAGAAAAACTCATCGAGCATCAAATGAAACTGCAATTTATTCATATCAGGATTATCAATACC
ATATTTTTGAAAAAGCCGTTTCTGTAATGAAGGAGAAAACTCACCGAGGCAGTTCCATAGGATGGCAAGA
TCCTGGTATCGGTCTGCGATTCCGACTCGTCCAACATCAATACAACCTATTAATTTCCCCTCGTCAAAAA
TAAGGTTATCAAGTGAGAAATCACCATGAGTGACGACTGAATCCGGTGAGAATGGCAAAAGTTTATGCAT
TTCTTTCCAGACTTGTTCAACAGGCCAGCCATTACGCTCGTCATCAAAATCACTCGCATCAACCAAACCG
TTATTCATTCGTGATTGCGCCTGAGCGAGACGAAATACGCGATCGCTGTTAAAAGGACAATTACAAACAG
GAATCGAATGCAACCGGCGCAGGAACACTGCCAGCGCATCAACAATATTTTCACCTGAATCAGGATATTC
TTCTAATACCTGGAATGCTGTTTTCCCGGGGATCGCAGTGGTGAGTAACCATGCATCATCAGGAGTACGG
ATAAAATGCTTGATGGTCGGAAGAGGCATAAATTCCGTCAGCCAGTTTAGTCTGACCATCTCATCTGTAA
CATCATTGGCAACGCTACCTTTGCCATGTTTCAGAAACAACTCTGGCGCATCGGGCTTCCCATACAATCG
ATAGATTGTCGCACCTGATTGCCCGACATTATCGCGAGCCCATTTATACCCATATAAATCAGCATCCATG
TTGGAATTTAATCGCGGCCTAGAGCAAGACGTTTCCCGTTGAATATGGCTCATAACACCCCTTGTATTAC
TGTTTATGTAAGCAGACAGTTTTATTGTTCATGACCAAAATCCCTTAACGTGAGTTTTCGTTCCACTGAG
CGTCAGACCCCGTAGAAAAGATCAAAGGATCTTC
